Addgene plasmid #122802: pAC10082_pLX-Puro(1-158)-NpuDnaE(N)-IRES-TagBFP2
Purpose: Plasmid 82:Lentiviral vector encoding Puro(1-158)-NpuDnaE(N)and TagBFP2
Depositing lab: Albert Cheng. Publication: Split Selectable Markers. Jillette N, Du M, Cheng AW. bioRxiv 452979 10.1101/452979.
Backbone
  Vector backbone: pAC10094_pLX-DEST-IRES-TagBFP2 (Addgene# 122814)
  Vector type: Mammalian Expression, Lentiviral
  Selectable markers: Puro(1-158)-NpuDnaE(N)
Growth in bacteria
  Bacterial resistance: Ampicillin, 100 μg/mL
  Growth temperature: 30°C
  Growth strain: NEB Stable
  Copy number: Unknown
Gene/Insert
  Gene/Insert name: Puro(1-158)-NpuDnaE(N)
  Species: Synthetic
  Cloning method: Gateway Cloning
  Sequencing primers: 5′ CMV-Forward; 3′ IRES-R
Terms and licenses: Academic/Nonprofit Terms; Industry Terms: Not Available to Industry
Depositor comments: Please visit https://www.biorxiv.org/content/10.1101/452979v2 for BioRxiv preprint.
How to cite: pAC10082_pLX-Puro(1-158)-NpuDnaE(N)-IRES-TagBFP2 was a gift from Albert Cheng (Addgene plasmid # 122802)
