[The description below was written by a language model from this plasmid's Addgene catalogue record and pLannotate feature annotations shown in this document.]
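Description:
pAC10082_pLX-Puro(1-158)-NpuDnaE(N)-IRES-TagBFP2 is a 9,426 bp third-generation-style, self-inactivating HIV-1 lentiviral expression vector made by Gateway recombination into the pLX-DEST-IRES-TagBFP2 destination backbone. In bacteria it is maintained through a high-copy ColE1/pUC origin and ampicillin resistance (AmpR); an f1 origin, an SV40 origin and remnants of lac/T7/T3 cloning sequences are also present. The viral portion comprises an RSV promoter fused to a truncated 5' LTR, the Ψ packaging signal with a gag fragment, the RRE, cPPT/CTS, WPRE and a ΔU3 3' LTR followed by an SV40 polyadenylation signal. These elements allow Rev-dependent production of packaged genomes and integration of a provirus with transcriptionally inactive LTRs. An hPGK promoter is annotated upstream of the cPPT, but the table shows no coding sequence directly assigned to it.

The payload is driven by the CMV enhancer/promoter. Between attB1 and attB2 lies a synthetic fusion of the first 158 residues of puromycin N-acetyltransferase to the N-terminal half of the split DnaE intein. The name identifies this as the Npu intein, although the automated annotation matched it to the Synechocystis homologue. A V5 tag is annotated just past attB2; whether it is translated in frame with the insert is not stated. An EMCV IRES then directs translation of TagBFP2 from the same transcript, marking transduced cells with blue fluorescence.

By itself the truncated Puro fragment is not expected to confer resistance. The construct is one half of a split selectable marker system: when a partner vector supplies the complementary intein C-half fused to the rest of the puromycin marker, protein trans-splicing should reconstitute the intact enzyme. A single antibiotic can then select for cells carrying both vectors.
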