Features (pLannotate 1.2.2; 33 found; start..end, strand, type, name):
     65..368     +  enhancer       CMV enhancer: human cytomegalovirus immediate early enhancer
    369..572     +  promoter       CMV promoter: human cytomegalovirus (CMV) immediate early promoter
    595..619     +  protein_bind   attB1: mutant version of attB; recombination site for the Gateway® BP reaction BP Clonase™
    640..1114    +  CDS            PuroR (fragment): puromycin N-acetyltransferase; pac from Streptomyces; confers resistance to puromycin
   1114..1413    +  CDS            dnaE-N (fragment): DPO3A_SYNY3 - Experimental evidence at protein level: Swiss-Prot protein existence level 1. DNA polymerase III is a complex, multichain enzyme responsible for most of the replicative synthesis in bacteria. This DNA polymerase also exhibits 3' to 5' exonuclease activity. The alpha chain is the DNA polymerase (By similarity). From Synechocystis sp. (strain PCC 6803 / Kazusa).
   1438..1462    -  protein_bind   attB2: mutant version of attB; recombination site for the Gateway® BP reaction BP Clonase™
   1464..1505    +  CDS            V5 tag: epitope tag from simian virus 5
   1544..2113    +  misc_feature   IRES2: internal ribosome entry site (IRES) of the encephalomyocarditis virus (EMCV)
   2113..2814    +  CDS            TagBFP: monomeric blue fluorescent protein mammalian codon-optimized
   2838..3426    +  misc_feature   WPRE: woodchuck hepatitis virus posttranscriptional regulatory element
   3477..3496    +  misc_feature   cPPT/CTS (fragment): central polypurine tract and central termination sequence of HIV-1
   3498..3731    +  LTR            3' LTR (ΔU3): self-inactivating 3' long terminal repeat (LTR) from HIV-1
   3809..3930    +  polyA_signal   SV40 poly(A) signal: SV40 polyadenylation signal
   3970..4105    +  rep_origin     SV40 ori: SV40 origin of replication
   4126..4144    -  promoter       T7 promoter: promoter for bacteriophage T7 RNA polymerase
   4152..4307    +  CDS            lacZα (fragment): LacZα fragment of β-galactosidase; lacZ fragment
   4312..4740    +  rep_origin     f1 ori (sequence partly withheld): f1 bacteriophage origin of replication; arrow indicates direction of (+) strand synthesis
   4793..4897    +  promoter       AmpR promoter: bla
   4898..5758    +  CDS            AmpR: β-lactamase; bla; confers resistance to ampicillin, carbenicillin, and related antibiotics
   5929..6517    +  rep_origin     ori: high-copy-number ColE1/pMB1/pBR322/pUC origin of replication
   6700..6792    +  CDS            lacI (fragment): lac repressor; lacI; The lac repressor binds to the lac operator to inhibit transcription in E. coli. This inhibition can be relieved by adding lactose or isopropyl-β-D-thiogalactopyranoside (IPTG).
   6805..6826    +  protein_bind   CAP binding site: CAP binding activates transcription in the presence of cAMP. E. coli catabolite activator protein
   6841..6871    +  promoter       lac promoter: promoter for the E. coli lac operon
   6879..6895    +  protein_bind   lac operator: The lac repressor binds to the lac operator to inhibit transcription in E. coli. This inhibition can be relieved by adding lactose or isopropyl-β-D-thiogalactopyranoside (IPTG). lac repressor encoded by lacI
   6940..6958    +  promoter       T3 promoter: promoter for bacteriophage T3 RNA polymerase
   6986..7212    +  promoter       RSV promoter: Rous sarcoma virus enhancer/promoter
   7213..7393    +  LTR            5' LTR (truncated): truncated 5' long terminal repeat (LTR) from HIV-1
   7440..7565    +  misc_feature   HIV-1 Ψ: packaging signal of human immunodeficiency virus type 1
   7549..7912    +  CDS            HIV-1 gag (fragment): gag protein from human immunodeficiency virus 1; gag
   8058..8291    +  misc_feature   RRE: The Rev response element (RRE) of HIV-1 allows for Rev-dependent mRNA export from the nucleus to the cytoplasm.
   8668..8694    +  CDS            Rev (fragment): human immunodeficiency virus 1 (HIV-1) Rev protein; rev; enhances nuclear export of unspliced and incompletely spliced viral mRNAs
   8695..9195    +  promoter       hPGK promoter: human phosphoglycerate kinase 1 promoter
   9257..9374    +  misc_feature   cPPT/CTS: central polypurine tract and central termination sequence of HIV-1
>Addgene plasmid #122802 | pAC10082_pLX-Puro(1-158)-NpuDnaE(N)-IRES-TagBFP2 | depositor full sequence | sequence record 234307 | pAC10082_pLX-Puro(1-158)-NpuDnaE(N)-IRES-TagBFP2 sequence 9426 bps
CCCGGGGTTATTAATAGTAATCAATTACGGGGTCATTAGTTCATAGCCCATATATGGAGTTCCGCGTTAC
ATAACTTACGGTAAATGGCCCGCCTGGCTGACCGCCCAACGACCCCCGCCCATTGACGTCAATAATGACG
TATGTTCCCATAGTAACGCCAATAGGGACTTTCCATTGACGTCAATGGGTGGAGTATTTACGGTAAACTG
CCCACTTGGCAGTACATCAAGTGTATCATATGCCAAGTACGCCCCCTATTGACGTCAATGACGGTAAATG
GCCCGCCTGGCATTATGCCCAGTACATGACCTTATGGGACTTTCCTACTTGGCAGTACATCTACGTATTA
GTCATCGCTATTACCATGGTGATGCGGTTTTGGCAGTACATCAATGGGCGTGGATAGCGGTTTGACTCAC
GGGGATTTCCAAGTCTCCACCCCATTGACGTCAATGGGAGTTTGTTTTGGCACCAAAATCAACGGGACTT
TCCAAAATGTCGTAACAACTCCGCCCCATTGACGCAAATGGGCGGTAGGCGTGTACGGTGGGAGGTCTAT
ATAAGCAGAGCTCTCTGGCTAACTGTCGGGATCAACAAGTTTGTACAAAAAAGCAGGCTCCGAATTCACC
GGTGCCACCATGACCGAGTACAAGCCCACGGTGCGCCTCGCCACCCGCGACGACGTCCCCAGGGCCGTAC
GCACCCTCGCCGCCGCGTTCGCCGACTACCCCGCCACGCGCCACACCGTCGATCCGGACCGCCACATCGA
GCGGGTCACCGAGCTGCAAGAACTCTTCCTCACGCGCGTCGGGCTCGACATCGGCAAGGTGTGGGTCGCG
GACGACGGCGCCGCGGTGGCGGTCTGGACCACGCCGGAGAGCGTCGAAGCGGGGGCGGTGTTCGCCGAGA
TCGGCCCGCGCATGGCCGAGTTGAGCGGTTCCCGGCTGGCCGCGCAGCAACAGATGGAAGGCCTCCTGGC
GCCGCACCGGCCCAAGGAGCCCGCGTGGTTCCTGGCCACCGTCGGCGTCTCGCCCGACCACCAGGGCAAG
GGTCTGGGCAGCGCCGTCGTGCTCCCCGGAGTGGAGGCGGCCGAGCGCGCCGGGGTGCCCGCCTGCCTTT
CATACGAGACCGAGATCCTGACTGTCGAGTACGGATTGCTTCCTATCGGCAAAATCGTGGAGAAGAGGAT
TGAATGTACCGTCTATTCAGTCGATAATAATGGGAACATCTACACACAGCCCGTGGCTCAATGGCACGAC
AGAGGAGAGCAGGAAGTTTTTGAATACTGTCTCGAGGACGGATCCCTCATCCGCGCTACTAAAGATCATA
AGTTTATGACCGTGGACGGCCAGATGCTGCCAATTGACGAAATTTTTGAACGAGAGCTGGATCTGATGAG
AGTCGACAACCTTCCAAACTGATTAATTAAGAATTCGACCCAGCTTTCTTGTACAAAGTGGTTGGTAAGC
CTATCCCTAACCCTCTCCTCGGTCTCGATTCTACGTAGTAATGAGCTAGCAGTCTCGAGGTTAACGAATT
CCGCCCCCCCCCTAACGTTACTGGCCGAAGCCGCTTGGAATAAGGCCGGTGTGCGCTTGTCTATATGTTA
TTTTCCACCATATTGCCGTCTTTTGGCAATGTGAGGGCCCGGAAACCTGGCCCTGTCTTCTTGACGAGCA
TTCCTAGGGGTCTTTCCCCTCTCGCCAAAGGAATGCAAGGTCTGTTGAATGTCGTGAAGGAAGCAGTTCC
TCTGGAAGCTTCTTGAAGACAAACAACGTCTGTAGCGACCCTTTGCAGGCAGCGGAACCCCCCACCTGGC
GACAGGTGCCCCTGCGGCCAAAAGCCACGTGTATAAGATACACCTGCAAAGGCGGCACAACCCCAGTGCC
ACGTTGTGAGTTGGATAGTTGTGGAAAGAGTCAAATGGCTCTCCTCAAGCGTATTCAACAAGGGGCTGAA
GGATGCCCAGAAGGTACCCCATTGTATGGGATCTGATCTGGGGCCTCGGTGCACATGCTTTACATGTGTT
TAGTCGAGGTTAAAAAAACGTCTAGGCCCCCCGAACCACGGGGACGTGGTTTTCCTTTGAAAAACACGAT
AATACCATGGCCATGAGCGAGCTGATTAAGGAGAACATGCACATGAAGCTGTACATGGAGGGCACCGTGG
ACAACCATCACTTCAAGTGCACATCCGAGGGCGAAGGCAAGCCCTACGAGGGCACCCAGACCATGAGAAT
CAAGGTGGTCGAGGGCGGCCCTCTCCCCTTCGCCTTCGACATCCTGGCTACTAGCTTCCTCTACGGCAGC
AAGACCTTCATCAACCACACCCAGGGCATCCCCGACTTCTTCAAGCAGTCCTTCCCTGAGGGCTTCACAT
GGGAGAGAGTCACCACATACGAAGACGGGGGCGTGCTGACCGCTACCCAGGACACCAGCCTCCAGGACGG
CTGCCTCATCTACAACGTCAAGATCAGAGGGGTGAACTTCACATCCAACGGCCCTGTGATGCAGAAGAAA
ACACTCGGCTGGGAGGCCTTCACCGAGACGCTGTACCCCGCTGACGGCGGCCTGGAAGGCAGAAACGACA
TGGCCCTGAAGCTCGTGGGCGGGAGCCATCTGATCGCAAACATCAAGACCACATATAGATCCAAGAAACC
CGCTAAGAACCTCAAGATGCCTGGCGTCTACTATGTGGACTACAGACTGGAAAGAATCAAGGAGGCCAAC
AACGAGACCTACGTCGAGCAGCACGAGGTGGCAGTGGCCAGATACTGCGACCTCCCTAGCAAACTGGGGC
ACAAGCTTAATTAACACCGGTGGCGCGTTAAGTCGACAATCAACCTCTGGATTACAAAATTTGTGAAAGA
TTGACTGGTATTCTTAACTATGTTGCTCCTTTTACGCTATGTGGATACGCTGCTTTAATGCCTTTGTATC
ATGCTATTGCTTCCCGTATGGCTTTCATTTTCTCCTCCTTGTATAAATCCTGGTTGCTGTCTCTTTATGA
GGAGTTGTGGCCCGTTGTCAGGCAACGTGGCGTGGTGTGCACTGTGTTTGCTGACGCAACCCCCACTGGT
TGGGGCATTGCCACCACCTGTCAGCTCCTTTCCGGGACTTTCGCTTTCCCCCTCCCTATTGCCACGGCGG
AACTCATCGCCGCCTGCCTTGCCCGCTGCTGGACAGGGGCTCGGCTGTTGGGCACTGACAATTCCGTGGT
GTTGTCGGGGAAATCATCGTCCTTTCCTTGGCTGCTCGCCTGTGTTGCCACCTGGATTCTGCGCGGGACG
TCCTTCTGCTACGTCCCTTCGGCCCTCAATCCAGCGGACCTTCCTTCCCGCGGCCTGCTGCCGGCTCTGC
GGCCTCTTCCGCGTCTTCGCCTTCGCCCTCAGACGAGTCGGATCTCCCTTTGGGCCGCCTCCCCGCGTCG
ACTTTAAGACCAATGACTTACAAGGCAGCTGTAGATCTTAGCCACTTTTTAAAAGAAAAGGGGGGACTGG
AAGGGCTAATTCACTCCCAACGAAGACAAGATCTGCTTTTTGCTTGTACTGGGTCTCTCTGGTTAGACCA
GATCTGAGCCTGGGAGCTCTCTGGCTAACTAGGGAACCCACTGCTTAAGCCTCAATAAAGCTTGCCTTGA
GTGCTTCAAGTAGTGTGTGCCCGTCTGTTGTGTGACTCTGGTAACTAGAGATCCCTCAGACCCTTTTAGT
CAGTGTGGAAAATCTCTAGCAGTACGTATAGTAGTTCATGTCATCTTATTATTCAGTATTTATAACTTGC
AAAGAAATGAATATCAGAGAGTGAGAGGAACTTGTTTATTGCAGCTTATAATGGTTACAAATAAAGCAAT
AGCATCACAAATTTCACAAATAAAGCATTTTTTTCACTGCATTCTAGTTGTGGTTTGTCCAAACTCATCA
ATGTATCTTATCATGTCTGGCTCTAGCTATCCCGCCCCTAACTCCGCCCATCCCGCCCCTAACTCCGCCC
AGTTCCGCCCATTCTCCGCCCCATGGCTGACTAATTTTTTTTATTTATGCAGAGGCCGAGGCCGCCTCGG
CCTCTGAGCTATTCCAGAAGTAGTGAGGAGGCTTTTTTGGAGGCCTAGGGACGTACCCAATTCGCCCTAT
AGTGAGTCGTATTACGCGCGCTCACTGGCCGTCGTTTTACAACGTCGTGACTGGGAAAACCCTGGCGTTA
CCCAACTTAATCGCCTTGCAGCACATCCCCCTTTCGCCAGCTGGCGTAATAGCGAAGAGGCCCGCACCGA
TCGCCCTTCCCAACAGTTGCGCAGCCTGAATGGCGAATGGG
[124 nt withheld, positions 4312-4435]
C
[91 nt withheld, positions 4437-4527]
A
[49 nt withheld, positions 4529-4577]
CCTTTGACGTTGGAGTCCACGTTCTTT
[37 nt withheld, positions 4605-4641]
ACCCTATCTCGGTCTATTCTTTTGATTTATAAGGGATTTTGCCGATTTCGGCCTATTGGTTAAAAAATGA
GCTGATTTAACAAAAATTTAACGCGAATTTTAACAAAATATTAACGCTTACAATTTAGGTGGCACTTTTC
GGGGAAATGTGCGCGGAACCCCTATTTGTTTATTTTTCTAAATACATTCAAATATGTATCCGCTCATGAG
ACAATAACCCTGATAAATGCTTCAATAATATTGAAAAAGGAAGAGTATGAGTATTCAACATTTCCGTGTC
GCCCTTATTCCCTTTTTTGCGGCATTTTGCCTTCCTGTTTTTGCTCACCCAGAAACGCTGGTGAAAGTAA
AAGATGCTGAAGATCAGTTGGGTGCACGAGTGGGTTACATCGAACTGGATCTCAACAGCGGTAAGATCCT
TGAGAGTTTTCGCCCCGAAGAACGTTTTCCAATGATGAGCACTTTTAAAGTTCTGCTATGTGGCGCGGTA
TTATCCCGTATTGACGCCGGGCAAGAGCAACTCGGTCGCCGCATACACTATTCTCAGAATGACTTGGTTG
AGTACTCACCAGTCACAGAAAAGCATCTTACGGATGGCATGACAGTAAGAGAATTATGCAGTGCTGCCAT
AACCATGAGTGATAACACTGCGGCCAACTTACTTCTGACAACGATCGGAGGACCGAAGGAGCTAACCGCT
TTTTTGCACAACATGGGGGATCATGTAACTCGCCTTGATCGTTGGGAACCGGAGCTGAATGAAGCCATAC
CAAACGACGAGCGTGACACCACGATGCCTGTAGCAATGGCAACAACGTTGCGCAAACTATTAACTGGCGA
ACTACTTACTCTAGCTTCCCGGCAACAATTAATAGACTGGATGGAGGCGGATAAAGTTGCAGGACCACTT
CTGCGCTCGGCCCTTCCGGCTGGCTGGTTTATTGCTGATAAATCTGGAGCCGGTGAGCGTGGGTCTCGCG
GTATCATTGCAGCACTGGGGCCAGATGGTAAGCCCTCCCGTATCGTAGTTATCTACACGACGGGGAGTCA
GGCAACTATGGATGAACGAAATAGACAGATCGCTGAGATAGGTGCCTCACTGATTAAGCATTGGTAACTG
TCAGACCAAGTTTACTCATATATACTTTAGATTGATTTAAAACTTCATTTTTAATTTAAAAGGATCTAGG
TGAAGATCCTTTTTGATAATCTCATGACCAAAATCCCTTAACGTGAGTTTTCGTTCCACTGAGCGTCAGA
CCCCGTAGAAAAGATCAAAGGATCTTCTTGAGATCCTTTTTTTCTGCGCGTAATCTGCTGCTTGCAAACA
AAAAAACCACCGCTACCAGCGGTGGTTTGTTTGCCGGATCAAGAGCTACCAACTCTTTTTCCGAAGGTAA
CTGGCTTCAGCAGAGCGCAGATACCAAATACTGTTCTTCTAGTGTAGCCGTAGTTAGGCCACCACTTCAA
GAACTCTGTAGCACCGCCTACATACCTCGCTCTGCTAATCCTGTTACCAGTGGCTGCTGCCAGTGGCGAT
AAGTCGTGTCTTACCGGGTTGGACTCAAGACGATAGTTACCGGATAAGGCGCAGCGGTCGGGCTGAACGG
GGGGTTCGTGCACACAGCCCAGCTTGGAGCGAACGACCTACACCGAACTGAGATACCTACAGCGTGAGCT
ATGAGAAAGCGCCACGCTTCCCGAAGGGAGAAAGGCGGACAGGTATCCGGTAAGCGGCAGGGTCGGAACA
GGAGAGCGCACGAGGGAGCTTCCAGGGGGAAACGCCTGGTATCTTTATAGTCCTGTCGGGTTTCGCCACC
TCTGACTTGAGCGTCGATTTTTGTGATGCTCGTCAGGGGGGCGGAGCCTATGGAAAAACGCCAGCAACGC
GGCCTTTTTACGGTTCCTGGCCTTTTGCTGGCCTTTTGCTCACATGTTCTTTCCTGCGTTATCCCCTGAT
TCTGTGGATAACCGTATTACCGCCTTTGAGTGAGCTGATACCGCTCGCCGCAGCCGAACGACCGAGCGCA
GCGAGTCAGTGAGCGAGGAAGCGGAAGAGCGCCCAATACGCAAACCGCCTCTCCCCGCGCGTTGGCCGAT
TCATTAATGCAGCTGGCACGACAGGTTTCCCGACTGGAAAGCGGGCAGTGAGCGCAACGCAATTAATGTG
AGTTAGCTCACTCATTAGGCACCCCAGGCTTTACACTTTATGCTTCCGGCTCGTATGTTGTGTGGAATTG
TGAGCGGATAACAATTTCACACAGGAAACAGCTATGACCATGATTACGCCAAGCGCGCAATTAACCCTCA
CTAAAGGGAACAAAAGCTGGAGCTGCAAGCTTAATGTAGTCTTATGCAATACTCTTGTAGTCTTGCAACA
TGGTAACGATGAGTTAGCAACATGCCTTACAAGGAGAGAAAAAGCACCGTGCATGCCGATTGGTGGAAGT
AAGGTGGTACGATCGTGCCTTATTAGGAAGGCAACAGACGGGTCTGACATGGATTGGACGAACCACTGAA
TTGCCGCATTGCAGAGATATTGTATTTAAGTGCCTAGCTCGATACATAAACGGGTCTCTCTGGTTAGACC
AGATCTGAGCCTGGGAGCTCTCTGGCTAACTAGGGAACCCACTGCTTAAGCCTCAATAAAGCTTGCCTTG
AGTGCTTCAAGTAGTGTGTGCCCGTCTGTTGTGTGACTCTGGTAACTAGAGATCCCTCAGACCCTTTTAG
TCAGTGTGGAAAATCTCTAGCAGTGGCGCCCGAACAGGGACTTGAAAGCGAAAGGGAAACCAGAGGAGCT
CTCTCGACGCAGGACTCGGCTTGCTGAAGCGCGCACGGCAAGAGGCGAGGGGCGGCGACTGGTGAGTACG
CCAAAAATTTTGACTAGCGGAGGCTAGAAGGAGAGAGATGGGTGCGAGAGCGTCAGTATTAAGCGGGGGA
GAATTAGATCGCGATGGGAAAAAATTCGGTTAAGGCCAGGGGGAAAGAAAAAATATAAATTAAAACATAT
AGTATGGGCAAGCAGGGAGCTAGAACGATTCGCAGTTAATCCTGGCCTGTTAGAAACATCAGAAGGCTGT
AGACAAATACTGGGACAGCTACAACCATCCCTTCAGACAGGATCAGAAGAACTTAGATCATTATATAATA
CAGTAGCAACCCTCTATTGTGTGCATCAAAGGATAGAGATAAAAGACACCAAGGAAGCTTTAGACAAGAT
AGAGGAAGAGCAAAACAAAAGTAAGACCACCGCACAGCAAGCGGCCGCTGATCTTCAGACCTGGAGGAGG
AGATATGAGGGACAATTGGAGAAGTGAATTATATAAATATAAAGTAGTAAAAATTGAACCATTAGGAGTA
GCACCCACCAAGGCAAAGAGAAGAGTGGTGCAGAGAGAAAAAAGAGCAGTGGGAATAGGAGCTTTGTTCC
TTGGGTTCTTGGGAGCAGCAGGAAGCACTATGGGCGCAGCGTCAATGACGCTGACGGTACAGGCCAGACA
ATTATTGTCTGGTATAGTGCAGCAGCAGAACAATTTGCTGAGGGCTATTGAGGCGCAACAGCATCTGTTG
CAACTCACAGTCTGGGGCATCAAGCAGCTCCAGGCAAGAATCCTGGCTGTGGAAAGATACCTAAAGGATC
AACAGCTCCTGGGGATTTGGGGTTGCTCTGGAAAACTCATTTGCACCACTGCTGTGCCTTGGAATGCTAG
TTGGAGTAATAAATCTCTGGAACAGATTTGGAATCACACGACCTGGATGGAGTGGGACAGAGAAATTAAC
AATTACACAAGCTTAATACACTCCTTAATTGAAGAATCGCAAAACCAGCAAGAAAAGAATGAACAAGAAT
TATTGGAATTAGATAAATGGGCAAGTTTGTGGAATTGGTTTAACATAACAAATTGGCTGTGGTATATAAA
ATTATTCATAATGATAGTAGGAGGCTTGGTAGGTTTAAGAATAGTTTTTGCTGTACTTTCTATAGTGAAT
AGAGTTAGGCAGGGATATTCACCATTATCGTTTCAGACCCACCTCCCAACCCCGAGGGGACCCTTGCGCC
TTTTCCAAGGCAGCCCTGGGTTTGCGCAGGGACGCGGCTGCTCTGGGCGTGGTTCCGGGAAACGCAGCGG
CGCCGACCCTGGGTCTCGCACATTCTTCACGTCCGTTCGCAGCGTCACCCGGATCTTCGCCGCTACCCTT
GTGGGCCCCCCGGCGACGCTTCCTGCTCCGCCCCTAAGTCGGGAAGGTTCCTTGCGGTTCGCGGCGTGCC
GGACGTGACAAACGGAAGCCGCACGTCTCACTAGTACCCTCGCAGACGGACAGCGCCAGGGAGCAATGGC
AGCGCGCCGACCGCGATGGGCTGTGGCCAATAGCGGCTGCTCAGCAGGGCGCGCCGAGAGCAGCGGCCGG
GAAGGGGCGGTGCGGGAGGCGGGGTGTGGGGCGGTAGTGTGGGCCCTGTTCCTGCCCGCGCGGTGTTCCG
CATTCTGCAAGCCTCCGGAGCGCACGTCGGCAGTCGGCTCCCTCGTTGACCGAATCACCGACCTCTCTCC
CCAGGGGGTACCCAGCTGTCTAGAGAATTCTAGATCTTGAGACAAATGGCAGTATTCATCCACAATTTTA
AAAGAAAAGGGGGGATTGGGGGGTACAGTGCAGGGGAAAGAATAGTAGACATAATAGCAACAGACATACA
AACTAAAGAATTACAAAAACAAATTACAAAAATTCAAAATTTTCGGGTTTATTACAGGGACAGCAGAGAT
CCACTTTGGCGCCGGCTCGAGGGGG
